Addgene plasmid #80550: Rab32b cds in pGem-T Easy
Purpose: Can be used for in situ hybridisation or other purposes
Depositing lab: Rob Parton. Depositing organization: University of Queensland, Institute for Molecular Bioscience. Publication: A plasmid library of full-length zebrafish rab proteins for in vivo cell biology. Hall TE, Martel N, Lo HP, Xiong Z, Parton RG. Cell Logist. 2017 Mar 1;7(1):e1301151. doi: 10.1080/21592799.2017.1301151. eCollection 2017. PubMed 28396820.
Backbone
  Vector backbone: pGemT easy
  Backbone manufacturer: Promega
Growth in bacteria
  Bacterial resistance: Ampicillin, 100 μg/mL
  Growth temperature: 37°C
  Growth strain: DH5alpha
  Copy number: High Copy
Gene/Insert
  Gene/Insert name: rab32b
  Species: D. rerio (zebrafish)
  Entrez Gene: rab32b
Terms and licenses: Academic/Nonprofit Terms; Industry Terms: Not Available to Industry
Depositor comments: *Note: Compared to the Entrez Genbank entry for Rab32b, Addgene's quality control sequencing finds an S87P amino acid residue substitution. The effect of this residue change on protein function is unknown.
How to cite: Rab32b cds in pGem-T Easy was a gift from Rob Parton (Addgene plasmid # 80550 ; http://n2t.net/addgene:80550 ; RRID:Addgene_80550)
