[The description below was written by a language model from this plasmid's Addgene catalogue record and pLannotate feature annotations shown in this document.]
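Description:
Rab32b cds in pGem-T Easy is a bacterial cloning plasmid of about 3.7 kb carrying the coding sequence of zebrafish (Danio rerio) rab32b, a small Rab-family GTPase, inserted into the commercial pGEM-T Easy TA-cloning backbone. It belongs to a library of full-length zebrafish rab clones assembled for in vivo cell biology. The plasmid is propagated in E. coli at high copy number from a ColE1/pUC-type origin and is selected with ampicillin through the β-lactamase gene and its native promoter. An f1 phage origin is also present, allowing single-stranded DNA production.

The insert sits in the multiple cloning region that interrupts the lacZα fragment, downstream of the lac promoter, operator and CAP binding site, the arrangement that normally supports blue/white screening in the empty vector. It is flanked by opposing bacteriophage T7 and SP6 RNA polymerase promoters. The coding sequence lies in the same orientation as the T7 promoter, so T7 transcription should yield sense RNA and SP6 transcription the antisense strand, which is the basis for making riboprobes for in situ hybridisation, the stated use. There is no eukaryotic promoter, so the plasmid is not an expression vector in animal cells; it also serves as a template source for subcloning.

The automated annotation labels the insert as a fragment of human RAB38, which reflects homology between the closely related Rab32 and Rab38 proteins rather than the true identity. A short hit to a hornet peptide next to it is most likely spurious. Repository sequencing found an S87P substitution relative to the reference rab32b entry, with unknown functional effect.
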