Features (pLannotate 1.2.2; 14 found; start..end, strand, type, name):
    172..760     -  rep_origin     ori: high-copy-number ColE1/pMB1/pBR322/pUC origin of replication
    931..1791    -  CDS            AmpR: β-lactamase; bla; confers resistance to ampicillin, carbenicillin, and related antibiotics
   1792..1896    -  promoter       AmpR promoter: bla
   1923..1973    +  misc_feature   bom (fragment): basis of mobility region from pBR322
   2001..2429    -  rep_origin     f1 ori (sequence partly withheld): f1 bacteriophage origin of replication; arrow indicates direction of (+) strand synthesis
   2433..2590    -  CDS            lacZα (fragment): LacZα fragment of β-galactosidase; lacZ fragment
   2593..2611    +  promoter       T7 promoter: promoter for bacteriophage T7 RNA polymerase
   2712..3305    +  CDS            RAB38 (fragment): RAB38_HUMAN - Experimental evidence at protein level: Swiss-Prot protein existence level 1. May be involved in melanosomal transport and docking. Involved in the proper sorting of TYRP1. Involved in peripheral melanosomal distribution of TYRP1 in melanocytes; the function, which probably is implicating vesicle-trafficking, includes cooperation with ANKRD27 and VAMP7 (By similarity). Plays a role in the maturation of phagosomes that engulf pathogens, such as S.aureus and M.tuberculosis (PubMed:21255211). Plays an important role in the control of melanin production and melanosome biogenesis (Pub
   3317..3379    -  CDS            VESPI_VESMG (fragment): Experimental evidence at protein level: Swiss-Prot protein existence level 1. Shows contractile activity on isolated ileum smooth muscle. From Vespa magnifica (Hornet).
   3391..3409    -  promoter       SP6 promoter: promoter for bacteriophage SP6 RNA polymerase
   3451..3467    -  protein_bind   lac operator: The lac repressor binds to the lac operator to inhibit transcription in E. coli. This inhibition can be relieved by adding lactose or isopropyl-β-D-thiogalactopyranoside (IPTG). lac repressor encoded by lacI
   3475..3505    -  promoter       lac promoter: promoter for the E. coli lac operon
   3520..3541    -  protein_bind   CAP binding site: CAP binding activates transcription in the presence of cAMP. E. coli catabolite activator protein
   3554..3646    -  CDS            lacI (fragment): lac repressor; lacI; The lac repressor binds to the lac operator to inhibit transcription in E. coli. This inhibition can be relieved by adding lactose or isopropyl-β-D-thiogalactopyranoside (IPTG).
>Addgene plasmid #80550 | Rab32b cds in pGem-T Easy | addgene full sequence | sequence record 176720 | Addgene NGS Result
CTCGCTCACTGACTCGCTGCGCTCGGTCGTTCGGCTGCGGCGAGCGGTATCAGCTCACTCAAAGGCGGTA
ATACGGTTATCCACAGAATCAGGGGATAACGCAGGAAAGAACATGTGAGCAAAAGGCCAGCAAAAGGCCA
GGAACCGTAAAAAGGCCGCGTTGCTGGCGTTTTTCCATAGGCTCCGCCCCCCTGACGAGCATCACAAAAA
TCGACGCTCAAGTCAGAGGTGGCGAAACCCGACAGGACTATAAAGATACCAGGCGTTTCCCCCTGGAAGC
TCCCTCGTGCGCTCTCCTGTTCCGACCCTGCCGCTTACCGGATACCTGTCCGCCTTTCTCCCTTCGGGAA
GCGTGGCGCTTTCTCATAGCTCACGCTGTAGGTATCTCAGTTCGGTGTAGGTCGTTCGCTCCAAGCTGGG
CTGTGTGCACGAACCCCCCGTTCAGCCCGACCGCTGCGCCTTATCCGGTAACTATCGTCTTGAGTCCAAC
CCGGTAAGACACGACTTATCGCCACTGGCAGCAGCCACTGGTAACAGGATTAGCAGAGCGAGGTATGTAG
GCGGTGCTACAGAGTTCTTGAAGTGGTGGCCTAACTACGGCTACACTAGAAGAACAGTATTTGGTATCTG
CGCTCTGCTGAAGCCAGTTACCTTCGGAAAAAGAGTTGGTAGCTCTTGATCCGGCAAACAAACCACCGCT
GGTAGCGGTGGTTTTTTTGTTTGCAAGCAGCAGATTACGCGCAGAAAAAAAGGATCTCAAGAAGATCCTT
TGATCTTTTCTACGGGGTCTGACGCTCAGTGGAACGAAAACTCACGTTAAGGGATTTTGGTCATGAGATT
ATCAAAAAGGATCTTCACCTAGATCCTTTTAAATTAAAAATGAAGTTTTAAATCAATCTAAAGTATATAT
GAGTAAACTTGGTCTGACAGTTACCAATGCTTAATCAGTGAGGCACCTATCTCAGCGATCTGTCTATTTC
GTTCATCCATAGTTGCCTGACTCCCCGTCGTGTAGATAACTACGATACGGGAGGGCTTACCATCTGGCCC
CAGTGCTGCAATGATACCGCGAGACCCACGCTCACCGGCTCCAGATTTATCAGCAATAAACCAGCCAGCC
GGAAGGGCCGAGCGCAGAAGTGGTCCTGCAACTTTATCCGCCTCCATCCAGTCTATTAATTGTTGCCGGG
AAGCTAGAGTAAGTAGTTCGCCAGTTAATAGTTTGCGCAACGTTGTTGCCATTGCTACAGGCATCGTGGT
GTCACGCTCGTCGTTTGGTATGGCTTCATTCAGCTCCGGTTCCCAACGATCAAGGCGAGTTACATGATCC
CCCATGTTGTGCAAAAAAGCGGTTAGCTCCTTCGGTCCTCCGATCGTTGTCAGAAGTAAGTTGGCCGCAG
TGTTATCACTCATGGTTATGGCAGCACTGCATAATTCTCTTACTGTCATGCCATCCGTAAGATGCTTTTC
TGTGACTGGTGAGTACTCAACCAAGTCATTCTGAGAATAGTGTATGCGGCGACCGAGTTGCTCTTGCCCG
GCGTCAATACGGGATAATACCGCGCCACATAGCAGAACTTTAAAAGTGCTCATCATTGGAAAACGTTCTT
CGGGGCGAAAACTCTCAAGGATCTTACCGCTGTTGAGATCCAGTTCGATGTAACCCACTCGTGCACCCAA
CTGATCTTCAGCATCTTTTACTTTCACCAGCGTTTCTGGGTGAGCAAAAACAGGAAGGCAAAATGCCGCA
AAAAAGGGAATAAGGGCGACACGGAAATGTTGAATACTCATACTCTTCCTTTTTCAATATTATTGAAGCA
TTTATCAGGGTTATTGTCTCATGAGCGGATACATATTTGAATGTATTTAGAAAAATAAACAAATAGGGGT
TCCGCGCACATTTCCCCGAAAAGTGCCACCTGATGCGGTGTGAAATACCGCACAGATGCGTAAGGAGAAA
ATACCGCATCAGGAAATTGTAAGCGTTAATATTTTGTTAAAATTCGCGTTAAATTTTTGTTAAATCAGCT
CATTTTTTAACCAATAGGCCGAAATCGGCAAAATCCCTTATAAATCAAAAGAATAGACCGAGATAGGGT
[37 nt withheld, positions 2100-2136]
AAAGAACGTGGACTCCAACGTCAAAGG
[49 nt withheld, positions 2164-2212]
T
[91 nt withheld, positions 2214-2304]
G
[124 nt withheld, positions 2306-2429]
CCATTCGCCATTCAGGCTGCGCAACTGTTGGGAAGGGCGATCGGTGCGGGCCTCTTCGCTATTACGCCAG
CTGGCGAAAGGGGGATGTGCTGCAAGGCGATTAAGTTGGGTAACGCCAGGGTTTTCCCAGTCACGACGTT
GTAAAACGACGGCCAGTGAATTGTAATACGACTCACTATAGGGCGAATTGGGCCCGACGTCGCATGCTCC
CGGCCGCCATGGCGGCCGCGGGAATTCGATTTGATGAGGAAAATGTCAGGAGACTCAGAGTTAGGATGCA
CTGAACATTTATTTAAAGTTTTGGTGATTGGAGACCATAAAGTTGGGAAGAGCAGCTTTGTTAAACTCTA
TGTGAGGAATCAGTTTTACGAGGAGTTGAAAACCAGTATAGGTGTGGATTTTTCTATGAAGGTTATCGAT
TGGGACGCTCACACACGAGTGAGATTGCAGTTTTGGGATATAGCTGGTCAAGAGCGTGTGCGAGGACTGA
ATCGTGTGTACTTCAGGGGACCCAGTGGTGCTTTTGTAGTATACGACCTGACAAGCGGCTCATCGCTGGA
TGGGGCTCTGAACTGGAAACGTGAACTCGATTGTCAAGTAATGTTGAAAAATGGCCATCCGATCCCTGCT
GTTCTGCTGGCTAATAAATGTGATGAGACTAAAGTGAGCCGGAGGAACGCATCCCTTCTGGAGAAGCTCT
GCCAGGAGAAGGGTTTTACTGGGTGCTTTCAGACTTCAGCAAAGGAGAATATCAATGTGGATGAAGCTGC
TAAATTTCTTGTGAAGCACATTCTCCAAATTAACGAAGAATCAATGAAAGAAGAAGAGCAGAAGATTCAC
CTCAAACCACACACAAACACAAACTCGGTCTGCTGCTGACTAATCACTAGTGAATTCGCGGCCGCCTGCA
GGTCGACCATATGGGAGAGCTCCCAACGCGTTGGATGCATAGCTTGAGTATTCTATAGTGTCACCTAAAT
AGCTTGGCGTAATCATGGTCATAGCTGTTTCCTGTGTGAAATTGTTATCCGCTCACAATTCCACACAACA
TACGAGCCGGAAGCATAAAGTGTAAAGCCTGGGGTGCCTAATGAGTGAGCTAACTCACATTAATTGCGTT
GCGCTCACTGCCCGCTTTCCAGTCGGGAAACCTGTCGTGCCAGCTGCATTAATGAATCGGCCAACGCGCG
GGGAGAGGCGGTTTGCGTATTGGGCGCTCTTCCGCTTC
